Addgene plasmid #209197: pAAV-CMV-FLEX-SaCas9-U6-sgFAAH
Purpose: Mutagenesis of Faah
Depositing lab: Larry Zweifel. Depositing organization: University of Washington. Publication: A genetic variant of fatty acid amide hydrolase (FAAH) exacerbates hormone-mediated orexigenic feeding in mice. Balsevich G, Petrie GN, Heinz DE, Singh A, Aukema RJ, Hunker AC, Vecchiarelli HA, Yau H, Sticht M, Thompson RJ, Lee FS, Zweifel LS, Chelikani PK, Gassen NC, Hill MN. Elife. 2023 Apr 11;12:e81919. doi: 10.7554/eLife.81919. PubMed 37039453.
Backbone
  Vector backbone: pAAV-FLEX-SaCas9-U6-sgRNA
  Backbone manufacturer: Larry Zweifel (Addgene plasmid # 124844)
  Vector type: Mouse Targeting, AAV, CRISPR
Growth in bacteria
  Bacterial resistance: Ampicillin, 100 μg/mL
  Growth temperature: 37°C
  Growth strain: NEB Stable
  Copy number: High Copy
Gene/Insert
  Gene/Insert name: Faah
  gRNA/shRNA sequence: CTGCAGGCTAGGCAAACCCCG
  Species: M. musculus (mouse)
  Entrez Gene: Faah (a.k.a. AW412498)
  Promoter: CMV
  Cloning method: Restriction Enzyme; 5′ cloning site Unknown (unknown if destroyed); 3′ cloning site Unknown (unknown if destroyed)
Terms and licenses: Academic/Nonprofit Terms; Industry Terms: Not Available to Industry
How to cite: pAAV-CMV-FLEX-SaCas9-U6-sgFAAH was a gift from Larry Zweifel (Addgene plasmid # 209197 ; http://n2t.net/addgene:209197 ; RRID:Addgene_209197)
