[The description below was written by a language model from this plasmid's Addgene catalogue record and pLannotate feature annotations shown in this document.]
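Description:
pAAV-CMV-FLEX-SaCas9-U6-sgFAAH is a single-vector AAV CRISPR plasmid for Cre-dependent mutagenesis of the mouse fatty acid amide hydrolase gene (Faah). It is built on the pAAV-FLEX-SaCas9-U6-sgRNA backbone. In bacteria it is maintained as a high-copy plasmid through a ColE1/pUC-type origin and selected with ampicillin via the β-lactamase gene. An f1 phage origin is also present. The payload lies between AAV2 inverted terminal repeats, which allow it to be packaged into recombinant AAV. The annotation detects the left ITR only as short fragments and the right ITR as full length. This may reflect how hard these repeats are to sequence and annotate, rather than a true truncation.

Between the ITRs, the CMV enhancer and promoter sit upstream of a FLEX (double-floxed inverted) cassette. The Staphylococcus aureus Cas9 coding sequence carries a nucleoplasmin nuclear localization signal and a 3xHA epitope tag at its C-terminal end. It is placed in antisense orientation between oppositely oriented lox2272 and loxP pairs and is followed by a bGH polyadenylation signal. Without Cre, no sense SaCas9 transcript is produced. In Cre-expressing cells, recombination at the incompatible lox pairs inverts the cassette and locks it in the sense orientation, so the nuclease is expressed and can be detected through the HA tag. A separate human U6 Pol III promoter constitutively drives a Faah-targeting guide fused to the Sa gRNA scaffold. The compact SaCas9 lets nuclease and guide fit in one AAV genome. The vector is therefore suited to cell-type-specific disruption of Faah in Cre driver mice after viral delivery, in line with the associated study of FAAH and feeding behaviour.
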