Features (pLannotate 1.2.2; 26 found; start..end, strand, type, name):
     12..39      +  repeat_region  AAV2 ITR (fragment): inverted terminal repeat of adeno-associated virus serotype 2 inverted
     68..95      +  repeat_region  AAV2 ITR (fragment): inverted terminal repeat of adeno-associated virus serotype 2 inverted
    154..533     +  enhancer       CMV enhancer: human cytomegalovirus immediate early enhancer
    534..737     +  promoter       CMV promoter: human cytomegalovirus (CMV) immediate early promoter
    774..807     +  protein_bind   lox2272: Cre-mediated recombination occurs in the 8-bp core sequence (GGATACTT). lox2272 sites are compatible with each other, but incompatible with loxP or loxN sites (Lee and Saito, 1988). Cre recombinase
    808..857     -  intron         β-globin intron (fragment): internally truncated intron from human β-globin
    858..891     +  protein_bind   loxP: Cre-mediated recombination occurs in the 8-bp core sequence (GCATACAT). Cre recombinase
    901..929     -  CDS            3xHA (fragment): three tandem HA epitope tags
    940..956     -  CDS            3xHA (fragment): three tandem HA epitope tags
    967..983     -  CDS            3xHA (fragment): three tandem HA epitope tags
    990..1037    -  CDS            nucleoplasmin NLS: bipartite nuclear localization signal from nucleoplasmin
   1038..4193    -  CDS            cas9: CAS9_STAAU - Experimental evidence at protein level: Swiss-Prot protein existence level 1. CRISPR (clustered regularly interspaced short palindromic repeat) is an adaptive immune system that provides protection against mobile genetic elements (viruses, transposable elements and conjugative plasmids). CRISPR clusters contain spacers, sequences complementary to antecedent mobile elements, and target invading nucleic acids. CRISPR clusters are transcribed and processed into CRISPR RNA (crRNA). In type II CRISPR systems correct processing of pre-crRNA requires a trans- encoded small RNA (tracrRNA)
   4270..4303    -  protein_bind   lox2272: Cre-mediated recombination occurs in the 8-bp core sequence (GGATACTT). lox2272 sites are compatible with each other, but incompatible with loxP or loxN sites (Lee and Saito, 1988). Cre recombinase
   4304..4353    -  intron         β-globin intron (fragment): internally truncated intron from human β-globin
   4354..4387    -  protein_bind   loxP: Cre-mediated recombination occurs in the 8-bp core sequence (GCATACAT). Cre recombinase
   4418..4529    +  polyA_signal   bGH poly(A) signal: bovine growth hormone polyadenylation signal
   4632..4872    +  promoter       U6 promoter: RNA polymerase III promoter for human U6 snRNA
   4903..4978    +  misc_RNA       Sa gRNA scaffold: guide RNA scaffold for the Staphylococcus aureus CRISPR/Cas9 system
   4992..5132    +  repeat_region  AAV2 ITR: inverted terminal repeat of adeno-associated virus serotype 2 inverted
   5137..5188    -  misc_feature   bom (fragment): basis of mobility region from pBR322
   5207..5662    +  rep_origin     f1 ori (sequence partly withheld): f1 bacteriophage origin of replication; arrow indicates direction of (+) strand synthesis
   5663..5712    -  misc_feature   bom (fragment): basis of mobility region from pBR322
   5814..5849    -  CDS            rop (fragment): Rop protein, which maintains plasmids at low copy number; rop
   5944..6048    +  promoter       AmpR promoter: bla
   6049..6909    +  CDS            AmpR: β-lactamase; bla; confers resistance to ampicillin, carbenicillin, and related antibiotics
   7080..7668    +  rep_origin     ori: high-copy-number ColE1/pMB1/pBR322/pUC origin of replication
>Addgene plasmid #209197 | pAAV-CMV-FLEX-SaCas9-U6-sgFAAH | addgene full sequence | sequence record 418179 | Addgene NGS Result
CCTGCAGGCAGCTGCGCGCTCGCTCGCTCACTGAGGCCGCCCGGGCGTCGGGCGACCTTTGGTCGCCCGG
CCTCAGTGAGCGAGCGAGCGCGCAGAGAGGGAGTGGCCAACTCCATCACTAGGGGTTCCTGCGGCCTCTA
GACTCGAGGCGTTGACATTGATTATTGACTAGTTATTAATAGTAATCAATTACGGGGTCATTAGTTCATA
GCCCATATATGGAGTTCCGCGTTACATAACTTACGGTAAATGGCCCGCCTGGCTGACCGCCCAACGACCC
CCGCCCATTGACGTCAATAATGACGTATGTTCCCATAGTAACGCCAATAGGGACTTTCCATTGACGTCAA
TGGGTGGAGTATTTACGGTAAACTGCCCACTTGGCAGTACATCAAGTGTATCATATGCCAAGTACGCCCC
CTATTGACGTCAATGACGGTAAATGGCCCGCCTGGCATTATGCCCAGTACATGACCTTATGGGACTTTCC
TACTTGGCAGTACATCTACGTATTAGTCATCGCTATTACCATGGTGATGCGGTTTTGGCAGTACATCAAT
GGGCGTGGATAGCGGTTTGACTCACGGGGATTTCCAAGTCTCCACCCCATTGACGTCAATGGGAGTTTGT
TTTGGCACCAAAATCAACGGGACTTTCCAAAATGTCGTAACAACTCCGCCCCATTGACGCAAATGGGCGG
TAGGCGTGTACGGTGGGAGGTCTATATAAGCAGAGCTCTCTGGCTAACTACCGGTGCTAGCGTCGACTCC
GGAATAACTTCGTATAGGATACTTTATACGAAGTTATGCAGAATGGTAGCTGGATTGTAGCTGCTATTAG
CAATATGAAACCTCTTAATAACTTCGTATAGCATACATTATACGAAGTTATGGCGCGCCTTAAGCGTAAT
CTGGAACATCGTATGGGTAAGCGTAATCTGGAACATCGTATGGGTAAGCGTAATCTGGAACATCGTATGG
GTAGGATCCCTTTTTCTTTTTTGCCTGGCCGGCCTTTTTCGTGGCCGCCGGCCTTTTGCCCTTTTTGATG
ATCTGAGGGTGCTTCTTAGATTTCACTTCATACAGGTTGCCCAGAATGTCTGTGCTGTACTTCTTAATGC
TCTGGGTCTTGGAGGCGATTGTCTTAATGATCCTGGGGGGCCTCTTGTCGTTCATGTTTTCCAGGTACTC
GCGGTAGGTGATGTCGATCATGTTCACTTCGATCCGGTTCAGCAGGTCGTTGTTCACGCCGATCACTCTA
TACAGCTCGCCGTTGATCTTGATCAGATCGTTGTTGTAGAAGGAGGCGATAAACTCGGCCTGGTTGCTGA
TCTTCTTCAGCTTCTTAGCTTCCTCATAGCACTTGCTATTCACTTCGTAGTAGTTTTCTTTTTTGATCAC
ATCCAGATTCTTCACGGTCACGAACTTGTACACGCCATTGTCCAGGTACACGTCGAATCTGTAGGGCTTC
AGGGACAGCTTCACGACCTTGTTTCTGCTGTTGGGGTAGTCGTCGGTGATGTCCAGATGGGCGTTCAGTT
TGTTGCCGTAATACTTAATCTTCTTGATCACGGGGCCGTTGTCCTTTTTGGAGTACTTGGTCAGGTAGTT
CCCGGTTTCCTCGTAGTACTTGTACAGGGGATTCTTCTCGTCGCCGTACTGTTCCATAATCAGCTTCAGT
TTCTGGTAGGTCTGGGGGTCGTGGTGGTACATCAGCAGCTTTTCGGGGCTCTTGTTGATCAGCTTTTTCA
GCTTGTCATTGTCCTTGTCGTACAGGCCGTTCAGATTGTTCACGATCAGGGTGTTGCCCTTGTCGTCCTT
CCGGGTGGAGTACAGGGTGTCGTTAATCAGCTCTCTATTAGGCTTCTTGTCCACCCGGTGGCTGTACTTG
TAGTCCTTGAAGTCCTTAATGTGCTTGATCTGGTGGGGGGTGATGAAGATCTCTTTGTACTCCTGCTCGG
TTTCGATCTCGGGCATGCTCTCGGCCTGCTTTTCCTCGAACATCTGGTTTTCCATCACTTTTTTGGCCTT
GTCCAGTTTCTTCCACTCTTTGAAGATGAAATCGGCGTTGGCAATGATCAGGGCGTCCTCGGCGTGGTGC
TTGTACCCCTTGTTCCGCTCTTTCTTAAACTTCCACTTCCGCCGCAGAAAGCTGGTGAAGCCGCCATTGA
TGGACTTCACTTTCACGTCCAGGTTGTTCACTCTGAAGTAGCTCCGCAGCAGGTTCATCAGGCCTCTGGT
GGCGTATCTGGTATCCACCAGGTTCCGGTTGATGAAGTCTTTCTGCACGGAGAACCTGTTGATGTCCCGT
TCTTCCAGCAGATACTCTTTCTTGGTCTTGCTGATTCTGCCCTTGCCCTTGGCCAGATTCAGGATGTGCT
TCTTGAAGGTTTCGTAGCTGATCTTGCTGTCGCTGCTGCTCAGGTACTGGAATGGGGTCCGGTTGCCCTT
CTTGCTGTTTTCTTCCTGCTTCACGAGCACCTTGTTGTTGAAGCTGTTGTCGAAGGACACGCTTCTGGGG
ATGATGTGGTCCACCTCATAGTTGAAGGGGTTGTTCAGCAGATCTTCCAGAGGGATGGCTTCCAGGCTGT
ACAGGCACTTGCCTTCCTGCATGTCGTGCAGCTTGATCTTCTCGATCAGGTACTTGGCGTTCTCTTTGCC
GGTGGTCCGGATGATTTCCTCGATCCGCTCGTTGGTCTGCCGGTTCCGCTTCTGCATCTCGTTGATCATT
TTCTGGGCGTCCTTGGAGTTCTTCTCGCGGGCCAGCTCGATAATGATGTCGTTGGGCAGGCCGTACTTCT
TGATGATGGCGTTGATCACTTTGATGCTCTGGATGAAGCTTCTCTTCACGACGGGGCTCAGGATGAAGTC
GTCCACCAGGGTGGTGGGGATCTCTTTCTGCTGGGACAGGTCCACCTTCTTGGGCACCAGCTTCAGCCGG
TTGAAGATAGCGATCTGGTTGTCGTTGGTGTGCCACAGCTCGTCCAGGATCAGGTTGATGGCCTTCAGGC
TCAGGTTGTGGGTGCCGGTATAGCCCTTCAGATTAGAGATCTGCTCGATCTCTTCCTGGGTCAGCTCGGA
GTTCAGATTGGTCAGTTCTTCCTGGATGTCCTCGCTGCTCTGGTAGATGGTCAGGATCTTGGCAATCTGA
TCCAGCAGCTCGGCGTTCTCAATAATCTCTTTCCGGGCGGTAATGTCCTTGATGTCGTGGTACACCTTCA
GGTTGGTGAACTCGGGCTTGCCGGTGCTGGTCACTCTGTAGCCCTTAATATCCTCTTCGTTCACGAGGAT
TTCTTTGGCGATCTGCTTCAGGGTGGGCTTCTTCTTCTGCTTGAACACGTTCTCGATGATCTGGAACTTC
TCGTAATATTCCAGCTTCTCGTTCTCGTCCCTGGTGATCACGAGATTGTTCAGGTCGTTCAGGGCGTTGT
ACAGGTCGGCGTTGTAGGCGTACTTCACGCTCCGCAGTTCCTCGGGGAAGTAGGTGCAGTGGCCCATCAG
CATCTCGTACCATTCTTTGATGTCCTTCCAGCCGAAGGGGCTGCCCTCGCCAGGTCCCTCATAGTAGGTC
CGCCGGGTTTCCAGCAGGTCGATGTAGGTGTCGATGAAGCTCTGGTCCAGCTGGTGGTAGGCCTTCTGCA
CCTTCAGCAGCTGTTTGGCTTCTTTCACGTAGTCGCTGGTCTTGAATCTGTTGATGCTGCCCCGCACTTC
GCCGTCTTTCTTCAGCCGTTCCAGCTGCAGTTCGGCCACGTATTTCTCTTCCAGGGCCTTGCTGTTCCGG
CTGATCTGCTCTTTGGTGGACAGCTCGTTGCCGGTGTCCTCTTCCACCTCGTTCACGTTGTGCACGCCTC
TTCTCTTGGCCAGGTGCAGCAGGGCGGCAGAGAACTCTTCCTCGCTCAGCTTCTGGCTCAGGCCCTTCAC
TCTGGCCTCGTAGGGGTTGATGCCGCTCAGCTCGCTGTGGTCGGTCAGCAGGTTGTAGTCGAACAGCAGC
TTCTTCACTCTCTGGATTCTATGCCGCCTCCGCCGCTTCAGCCTTCTGGCGCCTCTCTTGCTCCGCCTGC
CCTCGTTGTTTTCCACGTTGGCCTCTTTGAACAGCCGCACGCCGGCATCGATCACGTCCCGTGTCTCGTA
GTCGATGATGCCGTAGCCCACGCTGGTGATGCCGATGTCCAGGCCCAGGATGTAGTTCCGCTTGGCTGCT
GGGACTCCGTGGATACCGACCTTCCGCTTCTTCTTTGGGGCCATGCGGCCGCTGCAGACCGGTGCTAGCA
TAACTTCGTATAAAGTATCCTATACGAAGTTATTTGCCTTAACCCAGAAATTATCACTGTTATTCTTTAG
AATGGTGCAAAGAATAACTTCGTATAATGTATGCTATACGAAGTTATGAATTCCTAGAGCTCGCTGATCA
GCCTCGACTGTGCCTTCTAGTTGCCAGCCATCTGTTGTTTGCCCCTCCCCCGTGCCTTCCTTGACCCTGG
AAGGTGCCACTCCCACTGTCCTTTCCTAATAAAATGAGGAAATTGCATCGCATTGTCTGAGTAGGTGTCA
TTCTATTCTGGGGGGTGGGGTGGGGCAGGACAGCAAGGGGGAGGATTGGGAAGAGAATAGCAGGCATGCT
GGGGAGGTACCGAGGGCCTATTTCCCATGATTCCTTCATATTTGCATATACGATACAAGGCTGTTAGAGA
GATAATTGGAATTAATTTGACTGTAAACACAAAGATATTAGTACAAAATACGTGACGTAGAAAGTAATAA
TTTCTTGGGTAGTTTGCAGTTTTAAAATTATGTTTTAAAATGGACTATCATATGCTTACCGTAACTTGAA
AGTATTTCGATTTCTTGGCTTTATATATCTTGTGGAAAGGACGAAACACCGCTGCAGGCTAGGCAAACCC
CGGTTTTAGTACTCTGGAAACAGAATCTACTAAAACAAGGCAAAATGCCGTGTTTATCTCGTCAACTTGT
TGGCGAGATTTTTGCGGCCGCAGGAACCCCTAGTGATGGAGTTGGCCACTCCCTCTCTGCGCGCTCGCTC
GCTCACTGAGGCCGGGCGACCAAAGGTCGCCCGACGCCCGGGCTTTGCCCGGGCGGCCTCAGTGAGCGAG
CGAGCGCGCAGCTGCCTGCAGGGGCGCCTGATGCGGTATTTTCTCCTTACGCATCTGTGCGGTATTTCAC
ACCGCATA
[95 nt withheld, positions 5189-5283]
T
[46 nt withheld, positions 5285-5330]
C
[141 nt withheld, positions 5332-5472]
CCTTTGACGTTGGAGTCCACGTTCTTT
[37 nt withheld, positions 5500-5536]
ACTCTATCTCGGGCTATTCTTTTGATTTATAAGGGATTTTGCCGATTTCGGTCTATTGGTTAAAAAATGA
GCTGATTTAACAAAAATTTAACGCGAATTTTAACAAAATATTAACGTTTACAATTTTATGGTGCACTCTC
AGTACAATCTGCTCTGATGCCGCATAGTTAAGCCAGCCCCGACACCCGCCAACACCCGCTGACGCGCCCT
GACGGGCTTGTCTGCTCCCGGCATCCGCTTACAGACAAGCTGTGACCGTCTCCGGGAGCTGCATGTGTCA
GAGGTTTTCACCGTCATCACCGAAACGCGCGAGACGAAAGGGCCTCGTGATACGCCTATTTTTATAGGTT
AATGTCATGATAATAATGGTTTCTTAGACGTCAGGTGGCACTTTTCGGGGAAATGTGCGCGGAACCCCTA
TTTGTTTATTTTTCTAAATACATTCAAATATGTATCCGCTCATGAGACAATAACCCTGATAAATGCTTCA
ATAATATTGAAAAAGGAAGAGTATGAGTATTCAACATTTCCGTGTCGCCCTTATTCCCTTTTTTGCGGCA
TTTTGCCTTCCTGTTTTTGCTCACCCAGAAACGCTGGTGAAAGTAAAAGATGCTGAAGATCAGTTGGGTG
CACGAGTGGGTTACATCGAACTGGATCTCAACAGCGGTAAGATCCTTGAGAGTTTTCGCCCCGAAGAACG
TTTTCCAATGATGAGCACTTTTAAAGTTCTGCTATGTGGCGCGGTATTATCCCGTATTGACGCCGGGCAA
GAGCAACTCGGTCGCCGCATACACTATTCTCAGAATGACTTGGTTGAGTACTCACCAGTCACAGAAAAGC
ATCTTACGGATGGCATGACAGTAAGAGAATTATGCAGTGCTGCCATAACCATGAGTGATAACACTGCGGC
CAACTTACTTCTGACAACGATCGGAGGACCGAAGGAGCTAACCGCTTTTTTGCACAACATGGGGGATCAT
GTAACTCGCCTTGATCGTTGGGAACCGGAGCTGAATGAAGCCATACCAAACGACGAGCGTGACACCACGA
TGCCTGTAGCAATGGCAACAACGTTGCGCAAACTATTAACTGGCGAACTACTTACTCTAGCTTCCCGGCA
ACAATTAATAGACTGGATGGAGGCGGATAAAGTTGCAGGACCACTTCTGCGCTCGGCCCTTCCGGCTGGC
TGGTTTATTGCTGATAAATCTGGAGCCGGTGAGCGTGGAAGCCGCGGTATCATTGCAGCACTGGGGCCAG
ATGGTAAGCCCTCCCGTATCGTAGTTATCTACACGACGGGGAGTCAGGCAACTATGGATGAACGAAATAG
ACAGATCGCTGAGATAGGTGCCTCACTGATTAAGCATTGGTAACTGTCAGACCAAGTTTACTCATATATA
CTTTAGATTGATTTAAAACTTCATTTTTAATTTAAAAGGATCTAGGTGAAGATCCTTTTTGATAATCTCA
TGACCAAAATCCCTTAACGTGAGTTTTCGTTCCACTGAGCGTCAGACCCCGTAGAAAAGATCAAAGGATC
TTCTTGAGATCCTTTTTTTCTGCGCGTAATCTGCTGCTTGCAAACAAAAAAACCACCGCTACCAGCGGTG
GTTTGTTTGCCGGATCAAGAGCTACCAACTCTTTTTCCGAAGGTAACTGGCTTCAGCAGAGCGCAGATAC
CAAATACTGTTCTTCTAGTGTAGCCGTAGTTAGGCCACCACTTCAAGAACTCTGTAGCACCGCCTACATA
CCTCGCTCTGCTAATCCTGTTACCAGTGGCTGCTGCCAGTGGCGATAAGTCGTGTCTTACCGGGTTGGAC
TCAAGACGATAGTTACCGGATAAGGCGCAGCGGTCGGGCTGAACGGGGGGTTCGTGCACACAGCCCAGCT
TGGAGCGAACGACCTACACCGAACTGAGATACCTACAGCGTGAGCTATGAGAAAGCGCCACGCTTCCCGA
AGGGAGAAAGGCGGACAGGTATCCGGTAAGCGGCAGGGTCGGAACAGGAGAGCGCACGAGGGAGCTTCCA
GGGGGAAACGCCTGGTATCTTTATAGTCCTGTCGGGTTTCGCCACCTCTGACTTGAGCGTCGATTTTTGT
GATGCTCGTCAGGGGGGCGGAGCCTATGGAAAAACGCCAGCAACGCGGCCTTTTTACGGTTCCTGGCCTT
TTGCTGGCCTTTTGCTCACATGT
