>Addgene plasmid #209197 | pAAV-CMV-FLEX-SaCas9-U6-sgFAAH | depositor partial sequence | sequence record 407967 | NLS-SaCas9-HA
CCAAAGAAGAAGCGGAAGGTCGGTATCCACGGAGTCCCAGCAGCCAAGCGGAACTACATCCTGGGCCTGG
ACATCGGCATCACCAGCGTGGGCTACGGCATCATCGACTACGAGACACGGGACGTGATCGATGCCGGCGT
GCGGCTGTTCAAAGAGGCCAACGTGGAAAACAACGAGGGCAGGCGGAGCAAGAGAGGCGCCAGAAGGCTG
AAGCGGCGGAGGCGGCATAGAATCCAGAGAGTGAAGAAGCTGCTGTTCGACTACAACCTGCTGACCGACC
ACAGCGAGCTGAGCGGCATCAACCCCTACGAGGCCAGAGTGAAGGGCCTGAGCCAGAAGCTGAGCGAGGA
AGAGTTCTCTGCCGCCCTGCTGCACCTGGCCAAGAGAAGAGGCGTGCACAACGTGAACGAGGTGGAAGAG
GACACCGGCAACGAGCTGTCCACCAAAGAGCAGATCAGCCGGAACAGCAAGGCCCTGGAAGAGAAATACG
TGGCCGAACTGCAGCTGGAACGGCTGAAGAAAGACGGCGAAGTGCGGGGCAGCATCAACAGATTCAAGAC
CAGCGACTACGTGAAAGAAGCCAAACAGCTGCTGAAGGTGCAGAAGGCCTACCACCAGCTGGACCAGAGC
TTCATCGACACCTACATCGACCTGCTGGAAACCCGGCGGACCTACTATGAGGGACCTGGCGAGGGCAGCC
CCTTCGGCTGGAAGGACATCAAAGAATGGTACGAGATGCTGATGGGCCACTGCACCTACTTCCCCGAGGA
ACTGCGGAGCGTGAAGTACGCCTACAACGCCGACCTGTACAACGCCCTGAACGACCTGAACAATCTCGTG
ATCACCAGGGACGAGAACGAGAAGCTGGAATATTACGAGAAGTTCCAGATCATCGAGAACGTGTTCAAGC
AGAAGAAGAAGCCCACCCTGAAGCAGATCGCCAAAGAAATCCTCGTGAACGAAGAGGATATTAAGGGCTA
CAGAGTGACCAGCACCGGCAAGCCCGAGTTCACCAACCTGAAGGTGTACCACGACATCAAGGACATTACC
GCCCGGAAAGAGATTATTGAGAACGCCGAGCTGCTGGATCAGATTGCCAAGATCCTGACCATCTACCAGA
GCAGCGAGGACATCCAGGAAGAACTGACCAATCTGAACTCCGAGCTGACCCAGGAAGAGATCGAGCAGAT
CTCTAATCTGAAGGGCTATACCGGCACCCACAACCTGAGCCTGAAGGCCATCAACCTGATCCTGGACGAG
CTGTGGCACACCAACGACAACCAGATCGCTATCTTCAACCGGCTGAAGCTGGTGCCCAAGAAGGTGGACC
TGTCCCAGCAGAAAGAGATCCCCACCACCCTGGTGGACGACTTCATCCTGAGCCCCGTCGTGAAGAGAAG
CTTCATCCAGAGCATCAAAGTGATCAACGCCATCATCAAGAAGTACGGCCTGCCCAACGACATCATTATC
GAGCTGGCCCGCGAGAAGAACTCCAAGGACGCCCAGAAAATGATCAACGAGATGCAGAAGCGGAACCGGC
AGACCAACGAGCGGATCGAGGAAATCATCCGGACCACCGGCAAAGAGAACGCCAAGTACCTGATCGAGAA
GATCAAGCTGCACGACATGCAGGAAGGCAAGTGCCTGTACAGCCTGGAAGCCATCCCTCTGGAAGATCTG
CTGAACAACCCCTTCAACTATGAGGTGGACCACATCATCCCCAGAAGCGTGTCCTTCGACAACAGCTTCA
ACAACAAGGTGCTCGTGAAGCAGGAAGAAAACAGCAAGAAGGGCAACCGGACCCCATTCCAGTACCTGAG
CAGCAGCGACAGCAAGATCAGCTACGAAACCTTCAAGAAGCACATCCTGAATCTGGCCAAGGGCAAGGGC
AGAATCAGCAAGACCAAGAAAGAGTATCTGCTGGAAGAACGGGACATCAACAGGTTCTCCGTGCAGAAAG
ACTTCATCAACCGGAACCTGGTGGATACCAGATACGCCACCAGAGGCCTGATGAACCTGCTGCGGAGCTA
CTTCAGAGTGAACAACCTGGACGTGAAAGTGAAGTCCATCAATGGCGGCTTCACCAGCTTTCTGCGGCGG
AAGTGGAAGTTTAAGAAAGAGCGGAACAAGGGGTACAAGCACCACGCCGAGGACGCCCTGATCATTGCCA
ACGCCGATTTCATCTTCAAAGAGTGGAAGAAACTGGACAAGGCCAAAAAAGTGATGGAAAACCAGATGTT
CGAGGAAAAGCAGGCCGAGAGCATGCCCGAGATCGAAACCGAGCAGGAGTACAAAGAGATCTTCATCACC
CCCCACCAGATCAAGCACATTAAGGACTTCAAGGACTACAAGTACAGCCACCGGGTGGACAAGAAGCCTA
ATAGAGAGCTGATTAACGACACCCTGTACTCCACCCGGAAGGACGACAAGGGCAACACCCTGATCGTGAA
CAATCTGAACGGCCTGTACGACAAGGACAATGACAAGCTGAAAAAGCTGATCAACAAGAGCCCCGAAAAG
CTGCTGATGTACCACCACGACCCCCAGACCTACCAGAAACTGAAGCTGATTATGGAACAGTACGGCGACG
AGAAGAATCCCCTGTACAAGTACTACGAGGAAACCGGGAACTACCTGACCAAGTACTCCAAAAAGGACAA
CGGCCCCGTGATCAAGAAGATTAAGTATTACGGCAACAAACTGAACGCCCATCTGGACATCACCGACGAC
TACCCCAACAGCAGAAACAAGGTCGTGAAGCTGTCCCTGAAGCCCTACAGATTCGACGTGTACCTGGACA
ATGGCGTGTACAAGTTCGTGACCGTGAAGAATCTGGATGTGATCAAAAAAGAAAACTACTACGAAGTGAA
TAGCAAGTGCTATGAGGAAGCTAAGAAGCTGAAGAAGATCAGCAACCAGGCCGAGTTTATCGCCTCCTTC
TACAACAACGATCTGATCAAGATCAACGGCGAGCTGTATAGAGTGATCGGCGTGAACAACGACCTGCTGA
ACCGGATCGAAGTGAACATGATCGACATCACCTACCGCGAGTACCTGGAAAACATGAACGACAAGAGGCC
CCCCAGGATCATTAAGACAATCGCCTCCAAGACCCAGAGCATTAAGAAGTACAGCACAGACATTCTGGGC
AACCTGTATGAAGTGAAATCTAAGAAGCACCCTCAGATCATCAAAAAGGGCAAAAGGCCGGCGGCCACGA
AAAAGGCCGGCCAGGCAAAAAAGAAAAAGGGATCCTACCCATACGATGTTCCAGATTACGCTTACCCATA
CGATGTTCCAGATTACGCTTACCCATACGATGTTCCAGATTACGCTTAA
