>Addgene plasmid #209197 | pAAV-CMV-FLEX-SaCas9-U6-sgFAAH | depositor partial sequence | sequence record 407968 | sgFaah & SaCas9 sgRNA scaffold
GTTTTAGTACTCTGGAAACAGAATCTACTAAAACAAGGCAAAATGCCGTGTTTATCTCGTCACTTGTTGG
CGAGA
